>Addgene plasmid #119207 | cycLuc_TEVS | addgene full sequence | sequence record 232048 | Addgene NGS Result
GACGGATCGGGAGATCTCCCGATCCCCTATGGTGCACTCTCAGTACAATCTGCTCTGATGCCGCATAGTT
AAGCCAGTATCTGCTCCCTGCTTGTGTGTTGGAGGTCGCTGAGTAGTGCGCGAGCAAAATTTAAGCTACA
ACAAGGCAAGGCTTGACCGACAATTGCATGAAGAATCTGCTTAGGGTTAGGCGTTTTGCGCTGCTTCGCG
ATGTACGGGCCAGATATACGCGTTGACATTGATTATTGACTAGTTATTAATAGTAATCAATTACGGGGTC
ATTAGTTCATAGCCCATATATGGAGTTCCGCGTTACATAACTTACGGTAAATGGCCCGCCTGGCTGACCG
CCCAACGACCCCCGCCCATTGACGTCAATAATGACGTATGTTCCCATAGTAACGCCAATAGGGACTTTCC
ATTGACGTCAATGGGTGGAGTATTTACGGTAAACTGCCCACTTGGCAGTACATCAAGTGTATCATATGCC
AAGTACGCCCCCTATTGACGTCAATGACGGTAAATGGCCCGCCTGGCATTATGCCCAGTACATGACCTTA
TGGGACTTTCCTACTTGGCAGTACATCTACGTATTAGTCATCGCTATTACCATGGTGATGCGGTTTTGGC
AGTACATCAATGGGCGTGGATAGCGGTTTGACTCACGGGGATTTCCAAGTCTCCACCCCATTGACGTCAA
TGGGAGTTTGTTTTGGCACCAAAATCAACGGGACTTTCCAAAATGTCGTAACAACTCCGCCCCATTGACG
CAAATGGGCGGTAGGCGTGTACGGTGGGAGGTCTATATAAGCAGAGCTCTCTGGCTAACTAGAGAACCCA
CTGCTTACTGGCTTATCGAAATTAATACGACTCACTATAGGGAGACCCAAGCTTGGTACCGAGCTCGCTA
GCGCCACCATGCACCACCACCACCACCACATGATCAAAATAGCCACACGTAAATATTTAGGCAAACAAAA
TGTCTATGACATTGGAGTTGAGCGCGACCATAATTTTGCACTCAAAAATGGCTTCATAGCTTCTAATTGT
TTCAATGATACTTATAGATATATTGACACCGCTATCCTCAGCGTGGTGCCATTTCACCACGGCTTCGGCA
TGTTCACCACGCTGGGCTACTTGATCTGCGGCTTTCGGGTCGTGCTCATGTACCGCTTCGAGGAGGAGCT
ATTCTTGCGCAGCTTGCAAGACTATAAGATTCAATCTGCCCTGCTGGTGCCCACACTATTTAGCTTCTTC
GCTAAGAGCACTCTCATCGACAAGTACGACCTAAGCAACTTGCACGAGATCGCCAGCGGCGGGGCGCCGC
TCAGCAAGGAGGTAGGTGAGGCCGTGGCCAAACGCTTCCACCTACCAGGCATCCGCCAGGGCTACGGCCT
GACAGAAACAACCAGCGCCATTCTGATCACCCCCGAAGGGGACGACAAGCCTGGCGCAGTAGGCAAGGTG
GTGCCCTTCTTCGAGGCTAAGGTGGTGGACTTGGACACCGGTAAGACACTGGGTGTGAACCAGCGCGGCG
AGCTGTGCGTCCGTGGCCCCATGATCATGAGCGGCTACGTTAACAACCCCGAGGCTACAAACGCTCTCAT
CGACAAGGACGGCTGGCTGCACAGCGGCGACATCGCCTACTGGGACGAGGACGAGCACTTCTTCATCGTG
GACCGGCTGAAGAGCCTGATCAAATACAAGGGCTACCAGGTAGCCCCAGCCGAACTGGAGAGCATCCTGC
TGCAACACCCCAACATCTTCGACGCCGGGGTCGCCGGCCTGCCCGACGACGATGCCGGCGAGCTGCCCGC
CGCAGTCGTCGTGCTGGAACACGGTAAAACCATGACCGAGAAGGAGATCGTGGACTATGTGGCCAGCCAG
GTTACAACCGCCAAGAAGCTGCGCGGTGGTGTTGTGTTCGTGGACGAGGTGCCTAAAGGACTGACCGGCA
AGTTGGACGCCCGCAAGATCCGCGAGATTCTCATTAAGGCCAAGAAGGGATCCGAAAATCTCTATTTCCA
GAGCGGCGGTGCCAAAAACATTAAGAAGGGCCCAGCGCCATTCTACCCACTCGAAGACGGGACCGCCGGC
GAGCAGCTGCACAAAGCCATGAAGCGCTACGCCCTGGTGCCCGGCACCATCGCCTTTACCGACGCACATA
TCGAGGTGGACATTACCTACGCCGAGTACTTCGAGATGAGCGTTCGGCTGGCAGAAGCTATGAAGCGCTA
TGGGCTGAATACAAACCATCGGATCGTGGTGTGCAGCGAGAATAGCTTGCAGTTCTTCATGCCCGTGTTG
GGTGCCCTGTTCATCGGTGTGGCTGTGGCCCCAGCTAACGACATCTACAACGAGCGCGAGCTGCTGAACA
GCATGGGCATCAGCCAGCCCACCGTCGTATTCGTGAGCAAGAAAGGGCTGCAAAAGATCCTCAACGTGCA
AAAGAAGCTACCGATCATACAAAAGATCATCATCATGGATAGCAAGACCGACTACCAGGGCTTCCAAAGC
ATGTACACCTTCGTGACTTCCCATTTGCCACCCGGCTTCAACGAGTACGACTTCGTGCCCGAGAGCTTCG
ACCGGGACAAAACCATCGCCCTGATCATGAACAGTAGTGGCAGTACCGGATTGCCCAAGGGCGTAGCCCT
ACCGCACCGCACCGCTTGTGTCCGATTCAGTCATGCCCGCGACCCCATCTTCGGCAACCAGATCATCCCC
GCCGAGTACTGTTTAAGCTATGAAACGGAAATATTGACAGTAGAATATGGATTATTACCGATTGGTAAAA
TTGTAGAAAAGCGCATCGAATGTACTGTTTATAGCGTTGATAATAATGGAAATATTTATACACAACCTGT
AGCACAATGGCACGATCGCGGAGAACAAGAGGTGTTTGAGTATTGTTTGGAAGATGGTTCATTGATTCGG
GCAACAAAAGACCATAAGTTTATGACTGTTGATGGTCAAATGTTGCCAATTGATGAAATATTTGAACGTG
AATTGGATTTGATGCGGGTTGATAATTTGCCGAACGGCGGCAAGATCGCCGTCAATTCTGCTTGCAAGAA
CTGGTTCAGTAGCTTAAGCCACTTTGTGATCCACCTTAACAGCCACGGCTTCCCTCCCGAGGTGGAGGAG
CAGGCCGCCGGCACCCTGCCCATGAGCTGCGCCCAGGAGAGCGGCATGGATAGACACCCTGCTGCTTGCG
CCAGCGCCAGGATCAACGTCTAACTGCAGTCTAGAGGGCCCTATTCTATAGTGTCACCTAAATGCTAGAG
CTCGCTGATCAGCCTCGACTGTGCCTTCTAGTTGCCAGCCATCTGTTGTTTGCCCCTCCCCCGTGCCTTC
CTTGACCCTGGAAGGTGCCACTCCCACTGTCCTTTCCTAATAAAATGAGGAAATTGCATCGCATTGTCTG
AGTAGGTGTCATTCTATTCTGGGGGGTGGGGTGGGGCAGGACAGCAAGGGGGAGGATTGGGAAGACAATA
GCAGGCATGCTGGGGATGCGGTGGGCTCTATGGCTTCTGAGGCGGAAAGAACCAGCTGGGGCTCTAGGGG
GTATCCCC
[124 nt withheld, positions 3579-3702]
C
[91 nt withheld, positions 3704-3794]
A
[49 nt withheld, positions 3796-3844]
CCTTTGACGTTGGAGTCCACGTTCTTT
[37 nt withheld, positions 3872-3908]
ACCCTATCTCGGTCTATTCTTTTGATTTATAAGGGATTTTGCCGATTTCGGCCTATTGGTTAAAAAATGA
GCTGATTTAACAAAAATTTAACGCGAATTAATTCTGTGGAATGTGTGTCAGTTAGGGTGTGGAAAGTCCC
CAGGCTCCCCAGCAGGCAGAAGTATGCAAAGCATGCATCTCAATTAGTCAGCAACCAGGTGTGGAAAGTC
CCCAGGCTCCCCAGCAGGCAGAAGTATGCAAAGCATGCATCTCAATTAGTCAGCAACCATAGTCCCGCCC
CTAACTCCGCCCATCCCGCCCCTAACTCCGCCCAGTTCCGCCCATTCTCCGCCCCATGGCTGACTAATTT
TTTTTATTTATGCAGAGGCCGAGGCCGCCTCTGCCTCTGAGCTATTCCAGAAGTAGTGAGGAGGCTTTTT
TGGAGGCCTAGGCTTTTGCAAAAAGCTCCCGGGAGCTTGTATATCCATTTTCGGATCTGATCAAGAGACA
GGATGAGGATCGTTTCGCATGATTGAACAAGATGGATTGCACGCAGGTTCTCCGGCCGCTTGGGTGGAGA
GGCTATTCGGCTATGACTGGGCACAACAGACAATCGGCTGCTCTGATGCCGCCGTGTTCCGGCTGTCAGC
GCAGGGGCGCCCGGTTCTTTTTGTCAAGACCGACCTGTCCGGTGCCCTGAATGAACTGCAGGACGAGGCA
GCGCGGCTATCGTGGCTGGCCACGACGGGCGTTCCTTGCGCAGCTGTGCTCGACGTTGTCACTGAAGCGG
GAAGGGACTGGCTGCTATTGGGCGAAGTGCCGGGGCAGGATCTCCTGTCATCTCACCTTGCTCCTGCCGA
GAAAGTATCCATCATGGCTGATGCAATGCGGCGGCTGCATACGCTTGATCCGGCTACCTGCCCATTCGAC
CACCAAGCGAAACATCGCATCGAGCGAGCACGTACTCGGATGGAAGCCGGTCTTGTCGATCAGGATGATC
TGGACGAAGAGCATCAGGGGCTCGCGCCAGCCGAACTGTTCGCTAGGCTCAAGGCGCGCATGCCCGACGG
CGAGGATCTCGTCGTGACCCATGGCGATGCCTGCTTGCCGAATATCATGGTGGAAAATGGCCGCTTTTCT
GGATTCATCGACTGTGGCCGGCTGGGTGTGGCGGACCGCTATCAGGACATAGCGTTGGCTACCCGTGATA
TTGCTGAAGAGCTTGGCGGCGAATGGGCTGACCGCTTCCTCGTGCTTTACGGTATCGCCGCTCCCGATTC
GCAGCGCATCGCCTTCTATCGCCTTCTTGACGAGTTCTTCTGAGCGGGACTCTGGGGTTCGAAATGACCG
ACCAAGCGACGCCCAACCTGCCATCACGAGATTTCGATTCCACCGCCGCCTTCTATGAAAGGTTGGGCTT
CGGAATCGTTTTCCGGGACGCCGGCTGGATGATCCTCCAGCGCGGGGATCTCATGCTGGAGTTCTTCGCC
CACCCCAACTTGTTTATTGCAGCTTATAATGGTTACAAATAAAGCAATAGCATCACAAATTTCACAAATA
AAGCATTTTTTTCACTGCATTCTAGTTGTGGTTTGTCCAAACTCATCAATGTATCTTATCATGTCTGTAT
ACCGTCGACCTCTAGCTAGAGCTTGGCGTAATCATGGTCATAGCTGTTTCCTGTGTGAAATTGTTATCCG
CTCACAATTCCACACAACATACGAGCCGGAAGCATAAAGTGTAAAGCCTGGGGTGCCTAATGAGTGAGCT
AACTCACATTAATTGCGTTGCGCTCACTGCCCGCTTTCCAGTCGGGAAACCTGTCGTGCCAGCTGCATTA
ATGAATCGGCCAACGCGCGGGGAGAGGCGGTTTGCGTATTGGGCGCTCTTCCGCTTCCTCGCTCACTGAC
TCGCTGCGCTCGGTCGTTCGGCTGCGGCGAGCGGTATCAGCTCACTCAAAGGCGGTAATACGGTTATCCA
CAGAATCAGGGGATAACGCAGGAAAGAACATGTGAGCAAAAGGCCAGCAAAAGGCCAGGAACCGTAAAAA
GGCCGCGTTGCTGGCGTTTTTCCATAGGCTCCGCCCCCCTGACGAGCATCACAAAAATCGACGCTCAAGT
CAGAGGTGGCGAAACCCGACAGGACTATAAAGATACCAGGCGTTTCCCCCTGGAAGCTCCCTCGTGCGCT
CTCCTGTTCCGACCCTGCCGCTTACCGGATACCTGTCCGCCTTTCTCCCTTCGGGAAGCGTGGCGCTTTC
TCATAGCTCACGCTGTAGGTATCTCAGTTCGGTGTAGGTCGTTCGCTCCAAGCTGGGCTGTGTGCACGAA
CCCCCCGTTCAGCCCGACCGCTGCGCCTTATCCGGTAACTATCGTCTTGAGTCCAACCCGGTAAGACACG
ACTTATCGCCACTGGCAGCAGCCACTGGTAACAGGATTAGCAGAGCGAGGTATGTAGGCGGTGCTACAGA
GTTCTTGAAGTGGTGGCCTAACTACGGCTACACTAGAAGAACAGTATTTGGTATCTGCGCTCTGCTGAAG
CCAGTTACCTTCGGAAAAAGAGTTGGTAGCTCTTGATCCGGCAAACAAACCACCGCTGGTAGCGGTGGTT
TTTTTGTTTGCAAGCAGCAGATTACGCGCAGAAAAAAAGGATCTCAAGAAGATCCTTTGATCTTTTCTAC
GGGGTCTGACGCTCAGTGGAACGAAAACTCACGTTAAGGGATTTTGGTCATGAGATTATCAAAAAGGATC
TTCACCTAGATCCTTTTAAATTAAAAATGAAGTTTTAAATCAATCTAAAGTATATATGAGTAAACTTGGT
CTGACAGTTACCAATGCTTAATCAGTGAGGCACCTATCTCAGCGATCTGTCTATTTCGTTCATCCATAGT
TGCCTGACTCCCCGTCGTGTAGATAACTACGATACGGGAGGGCTTACCATCTGGCCCCAGTGCTGCAATG
ATACCGCGAGACCCACGCTCACCGGCTCCAGATTTATCAGCAATAAACCAGCCAGCCGGAAGGGCCGAGC
GCAGAAGTGGTCCTGCAACTTTATCCGCCTCCATCCAGTCTATTAATTGTTGCCGGGAAGCTAGAGTAAG
TAGTTCGCCAGTTAATAGTTTGCGCAACGTTGTTGCCATTGCTACAGGCATCGTGGTGTCACGCTCGTCG
TTTGGTATGGCTTCATTCAGCTCCGGTTCCCAACGATCAAGGCGAGTTACATGATCCCCCATGTTGTGCA
AAAAAGCGGTTAGCTCCTTCGGTCCTCCGATCGTTGTCAGAAGTAAGTTGGCCGCAGTGTTATCACTCAT
GGTTATGGCAGCACTGCATAATTCTCTTACTGTCATGCCATCCGTAAGATGCTTTTCTGTGACTGGTGAG
TACTCAACCAAGTCATTCTGAGAATAGTGTATGCGGCGACCGAGTTGCTCTTGCCCGGCGTCAATACGGG
ATAATACCGCGCCACATAGCAGAACTTTAAAAGTGCTCATCATTGGAAAACGTTCTTCGGGGCGAAAACT
CTCAAGGATCTTACCGCTGTTGAGATCCAGTTCGATGTAACCCACTCGTGCACCCAACTGATCTTCAGCA
TCTTTTACTTTCACCAGCGTTTCTGGGTGAGCAAAAACAGGAAGGCAAAATGCCGCAAAAAAGGGAATAA
GGGCGACACGGAAATGTTGAATACTCATACTCTTCCTTTTTCAATATTATTGAAGCATTTATCAGGGTTA
TTGTCTCATGAGCGGATACATATTTGAATGTATTTAGAAAAATAAACAAATAGGGGTTCCGCGCACATTT
CCCCGAAAAGTGCCACCTGACGTC
Features (pLannotate 1.2.2; 26 found; start..end, strand, type, name):
     28..80      -  misc_feature   bom (fragment): basis of mobility region from pBR322
    235..614     +  enhancer       CMV enhancer: human cytomegalovirus immediate early enhancer
    615..818     +  promoter       CMV promoter: human cytomegalovirus (CMV) immediate early promoter
    814..847     +  LTR            5' LTR (truncated) (fragment): truncated 5' long terminal repeat (LTR) from HIV-1
    863..881     +  promoter       T7 promoter: promoter for bacteriophage T7 RNA polymerase
    922..939     +  CDS            9xHis (fragment): 9xHis affinity tag
   1075..2009    +  CDS            luciferase (fragment): firefly luciferase synthetic luc2 version of the luciferase gene
   2040..2731    +  CDS            luciferase (fragment): firefly luciferase synthetic luc2 version of the luciferase gene
   2707..3039    +  CDS            dnaE-N (fragment): DPO3A_SYNY3 - Experimental evidence at protein level: Swiss-Prot protein existence level 1. DNA polymerase III is a complex, multichain enzyme responsible for most of the replicative synthesis in bacteria. This DNA polymerase also exhibits 3' to 5' exonuclease activity. The alpha chain is the DNA polymerase (By similarity). From Synechocystis sp. (strain PCC 6803 / Kazusa).
   3070..3117    +  CDS            hCL1: non-ORF yeast peptide conferring ubiquitin-dependent degradation human codon-optimized
   3124..3240    +  CDS            hPEST: PEST degradation sequence from mouse ornithine decarboxylase human codon-optimized
   3265..3283    -  promoter       SP6 promoter: promoter for bacteriophage SP6 RNA polymerase
   3309..3533    +  polyA_signal   bGH poly(A) signal: bovine growth hormone polyadenylation signal
   3537..3558    +  promoter       SV40 promoter (fragment): SV40 enhancer and early promoter
   3579..4007    +  rep_origin     f1 ori (sequence partly withheld): f1 bacteriophage origin of replication; arrow indicates direction of (+) strand synthesis
   4021..4350    +  promoter       SV40 promoter: SV40 enhancer and early promoter
   4417..5208    +  CDS            neo: KKA2_KLEPN - Also known as kan, nptII. Experimental evidence at protein level: Swiss-Prot protein existence level 1. Resistance to kanamycin, neomycin, paromomycin, ribostamycin, butirosin and gentamicin B. From Klebsiella pneumoniae.
   5232..5390    +  CDS            ble (fragment): BLE_KLEPN - Experimental evidence at protein level: Swiss-Prot protein existence level 1. Binding protein with a strong affinity to the bleomycin family of antibiotics. Binds to CL990; an antimitotic-antibiotic compound. From Klebsiella pneumoniae.
   5385..5506    +  polyA_signal   SV40 poly(A) signal: SV40 polyadenylation signal
   5579..5595    -  protein_bind   lac operator: The lac repressor binds to the lac operator to inhibit transcription in E. coli. This inhibition can be relieved by adding lactose or isopropyl-β-D-thiogalactopyranoside (IPTG). lac repressor encoded by lacI
   5603..5633    -  promoter       lac promoter: promoter for the E. coli lac operon
   5648..5669    -  protein_bind   CAP binding site: CAP binding activates transcription in the presence of cAMP. E. coli catabolite activator protein
   5682..5774    -  CDS            lacI (fragment): lac repressor; lacI; The lac repressor binds to the lac operator to inhibit transcription in E. coli. This inhibition can be relieved by adding lactose or isopropyl-β-D-thiogalactopyranoside (IPTG).
   5957..6545    -  rep_origin     ori: high-copy-number ColE1/pMB1/pBR322/pUC origin of replication
   6716..7576    -  CDS            AmpR: β-lactamase; bla; confers resistance to ampicillin, carbenicillin, and related antibiotics
   7577..7681    -  promoter       AmpR promoter: bla
