[The description below was written by a language model from this plasmid's Addgene catalogue record and pLannotate feature annotations shown in this document.]
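Description:
cycLuc_TEVS is a mammalian expression plasmid built on the pcDNA3 backbone that encodes a luciferase-based reporter of proteolytic activity. It is maintained in E. coli through a high-copy ColE1/pUC-type origin with ampicillin resistance (AmpR under its own promoter). It also carries the usual pcDNA3 elements: an f1 origin, flanking T7 and SP6 promoters, and an SV40 promoter-driven neomycin phosphotransferase cassette with an SV40 polyadenylation signal, which can support G418 selection in mammalian cells. The catalogue lists a total size of about 7.8 kb, while the sequenced record is 7,712 nt.

The insert is transcribed from the CMV immediate-early enhancer/promoter and terminated by the bGH polyadenylation signal. According to the record it encodes a circularly permuted ("cyclic") firefly luciferase containing a TEV protease cleavage site, with N-terminal AU1 and 6xHis tags. The annotation supports this: a His-tag fragment is followed by two separate luc2 luciferase fragments separated by a short gap, as expected for a permuted enzyme. The TEV site and AU1 tag are not annotated individually. Downstream of the luciferase segments, the table detects a fragment of the Synechocystis DnaE N-terminal split intein, then the hCL1 and hPEST degradation sequences. This suggests intein-mediated cyclisation of the protein, with degrons that would destabilise unspliced product, although the record does not state that mechanism. A matching C-intein is not annotated.

The construct is intended as a reporter in which cleavage at the TEV site changes luciferase activity, giving a luminescent readout of TEV protease activity. It was deposited with work on fast proteolysis-based signalling and logic circuits in mammalian cells.
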