Addgene plasmid #119207: cycLuc_TEVS
Purpose: Circularly permutated firefly luciferase with TEV cleavage site (Luciferase reporter for detection of proteolytic activity)
Depositing lab: Roman Jerala. Depositing organization: National Institute of Chemistry. Publication: Design of fast proteolysis-based signaling and logic circuits in mammalian cells. Fink T, Lonzaric J, Praznik A, Plaper T, Merljak E, Leben K, Jerala N, Lebar T, Strmsek Z, Lapenta F, Bencina M, Jerala R. Nat Chem Biol. 2019 Feb;15(2):115-122. doi: 10.1038/s41589-018-0181-6. Epub 2018 Dec 10. PubMed 30531965.
Backbone
  Vector backbone: pcDNA3
  Backbone size w/o insert (bp): 5446
  Total vector size (bp): 7780
  Vector type: Mammalian Expression, Luciferase
Growth in bacteria
  Bacterial resistance: Ampicillin, 100 μg/mL
  Growth temperature: 37°C
  Growth strain: DH5alpha
  Copy number: High Copy
Gene/Insert
  Gene/Insert name: cyclic luciferase with TEVs cleavage site (alt name: cycLuc_TEVs)
  Insert size (bp): 2298
  Promoter: CMV
  Tag / fusion protein: AU1 tag (N terminal on insert); 6xHis (N terminal on insert)
  Cloning method: Gibson Cloning
  Sequencing primers: 5′ CGCAAATGGGCGGTAGGCGTG; 3′ TAGAAGGCACAGTCGAGG
Terms and licenses: Academic/Nonprofit Terms; Industry Terms: Not Available to Industry
How to cite: cycLuc_TEVS was a gift from Roman Jerala (Addgene plasmid # 119207 ; http://n2t.net/addgene:119207 ; RRID:Addgene_119207)
